>Addgene plasmid #233479 | pMTKM07 | addgene full sequence | sequence record 467125 | Addgene NGS Result
CTGTACAGACGCGTGTACGCATGTAACATTATACTGAAAACCTTGCTTGAGAAGGTTTTGGGACGCTCGA
AGTGAGCAAAAGGCCAGCAAAAGGCCAGGAACCGTAAAAAGGCCGCGTTGCTGGCGTTTTTCCATAGGCT
CCGCCCCCCTGACGAGCATCACAAAAATCGACGCTCAAGTCAGAGGTGGCGAAACCCGACAGGACTATAA
AGATACCAGGCGTTTCCCCCTGGAAGCTCCCTCGTGCGCTCTCCTGTTCCGACCCTGCCGCTTACCGGAT
ACCTGTCCGCCTTTCTCCCTTCGGGAAGCGTGGCGCTTTCTCATAGCTCACGCTGTAGGTATCTCAGTTC
GGTGTAGGTCGTTCGCTCCAAGCTGGGCTGTGTGCACGAACCCCCCGTTCAGCCCGACCGCTGCGCCTTA
TCCGGTAACTATCGTCTTGAGTCCAACCCGGTAAGACACGACTTATCGCCACTGGCAGCAGCCACTGGTA
ACAGGATTAGCAGAGCGAGGTATGTAGGCGGTGCTACAGAGTTCTTGAAGTGGTGGCCTAACTACGGCTA
CACTAGAAGAACAGTATTTGGTATCTGCGCTCTGCTGAAGCCAGTTACCTTCGGAAAAAGAGTTGGTAGC
TCTTGATCCGGCAAACAAACCACCGCTGGTAGCGGTGGTTTTTTTGTTTGCAAGCAGCAGATTACGCGCA
GAAAAAAAGGATCTCAAGAAGATCCTTTGATCTTTTCTACACTAGTTCAACATCTTTGGATAATATCAGA
ATGAGAAAGAACAGATACGCAGTACGTTTTTTGGTGAGCTCTTTGCACTTCTTTAGTTCTTTCCATCAAT
ATCAGTTTTTTAAACTTTTAGGACTAAAAGTGATGTTTAACTTCAAAATGTTTAAAATTTTGTTCTTCCC
GACGTTCATTAAGAATACTAATACACTTTAATAATTATTTTAATATTTTGTTCTAAATAATGACTTTTAA
TTAAAAAAGATAAAATATAAAAACATCATAATAACTCACCAGAGGTTAAGAACAAAAAAACAAATTAGAT
ATCTGCTAATCCAATATAGTTAAATCAATCTTTCCTTGGTATAATGGGTATATTACATATATTTCAAGGA
CCGACACTCCTACCAAATATCTAAAATTTACCATATTAACATAACATGTATATAAACGTCAAATCATAAT
CAGCACTAGTATATGTGTTATGTAGTATACTCTTTCTTCAACAATTAAATACTCTCGGTAGCCAAGTTGG
TTTAAGGCGCAAGACTGTAATTTATCACTACGAAATCTTGAGATCGGGCGTTCGACTCGCCCCCGGGAGA
GATGGCCGGCATGGTCCCAGCCTCCTCGCTGGCGCCGGCTGGGCAACACCTTCGGGTGGCGAATGGGACT
CGAGACCGAAAGTGAAACGTGATTTCATGCGTCATTTTGAACATTTTGTAAATCTTATTTAATAATGTGT
GCGGCAATTCACATTTAATTTATGAATGTTTTCTTAACATCGCGGCAACTCAAGAAACGGCAGGTTCGGA
TCTTAGCTACTAGAGAAAGAGGAGAAATACTAGATGCGTAAAGGCGAAGAGCTGTTCACTGGTGTCGTCC
CTATTCTGGTGGAACTGGATGGTGATGTCAACGGTCATAAGTTTTCCGTGCGTGGCGAGGGTGAAGGTGA
CGCAACTAATGGTAAACTGACGCTGAAGTTCATCTGTACTACTGGTAAACTGCCGGTTCCTTGGCCGACT
CTGGTAACGACGCTGACTTATGGTGTTCAGTGCTTTGCTCGTTATCCGGACCATATGAAGCAGCATGACT
TCTTCAAGTCCGCCATGCCGGAAGGCTATGTGCAGGAACGCACGATTTCCTTTAAGGATGACGGCACGTA
CAAAACGCGTGCGGAAGTGAAATTTGAAGGCGATACCCTGGTAAACCGCATTGAGCTGAAAGGCATTGAC
TTTAAAGAGGACGGCAATATCCTGGGCCATAAGCTGGAATACAATTTTAACAGCCACAATGTTTACATCA
CCGCCGATAAACAAAAAAATGGCATTAAAGCGAATTTTAAAATTCGCCACAACGTGGAGGATGGCAGCGT
GCAGCTGGCTGATCACTACCAGCAAAACACTCCAATCGGTGATGGTCCTGTTCTGCTGCCAGACAATCAC
TATCTGAGCACGCAAAGCGTTCTGTCTAAAGATCCGAACGAGAAACGCGATCATATGGTTCTGCTGGAGT
TCGTAACCGCAGCGGGCATCACGCATGGTATGGATGAACTGTACAAATGACCAGGCATCAAATAAAACGA
AAGGCTCAGTCGAAAGACTGGGCCTTTCGTTTTATCTGTTGTTTGTCGGTGAACGCTCTCTACTAGAGTC
ACACTGGCTCACCTTCGGGTGGGCCTTTCTGCGTTTATAGGTCTCCGTTTTAGAGCTAGAAATAGCAAGT
TAAAATAAGGCTAGTCCGTTATCAACTTGAAAAAGTGGCACCGAGTCGGTGCTTTTTTTATTTTTTGTCA
CTATTGTTATGTAAAATGCCACCTCTGACAGTATGGAACGCAAACTTCTGTCTAGTGGATATAGGTCTAG
AGATCTGTTTAGCTTGCCTCGTCCCCGCCGGGTCACCCGGCCAGCGACATGGAGGCCCAGAATACCCTCC
TTGACAGTCTTGACGTGCGCAGCTCAGGGGCATGATGTGACTGTCGCCCGTACATTTAGCCCATACATCC
CCATGTATAATCATTTGCATCCATACATTTTGATGGCCGCACGGCGCGAAGCAAAAATTACGGCTCCTCG
CTGCAGACCTGCGAGCAGGGAAACGCTCCCCTCACAGACGCGTTGAATTGTCCCCACGCCGCGCCCCTGT
AGAGAAATATAAAAGGTTAGGATTTGCCACTGAGGTTCTTCTTTCATATACTTCCTTTTAAAATCTTGCT
AGGATACAGTTCTCACATCACATCCGAACATAAACAACAATGGAGACGTCGAAAGCTACATATAAGGAAC
GTGCTGCTACTCATCCTAGTCCTGTTGCTGCCAAGCTATTTAATATCATGCACGAAAAGCAAACAAACTT
GTGTGCTTCATTGGATGTTCGTACCACCAAGGAATTACTGGAGTTAGTTGAAGCATTAGGTCCCAAAATT
TGTTTACTAAAAACACATGTGGATATCTTGACTGATTTTTCCATGGAGGGCACAGTTAAGCCGCTAAAGG
CATTATCCGCCAAGTACAATTTTTTACTCTTCGAGGACAGAAAATTTGCTGACATTGGTAATACAGTCAA
ATTGCAGTACTCTGCGGGTGTATACAGAATAGCAGAATGGGCAGACATTACGAATGCACACGGTGTGGTG
GGCCCAGGTATTGTTAGCGGTTTGAAGCAGGCGGCAGAAGAAGTAACAAAGGAACCTAGAGGCCTTTTGA
TGTTAGCAGAATTGTCATGCAAGGGCTCCCTATCTACTGGAGAATATACTAAGGGTACTGTTGACATTGC
GAAGAGCGACAAAGATTTTGTTATCGGCTTTATTGCTCAAAGAGACATGGGTGGAAGAGATGAAGGTTAC
GATTGGTTGATTATGACACCCGGTGTGGGTTTAGATGACAAGGGAGATGCATTGGGTCAACAGTATAGAA
CCGTGGATGATGTGGTTTCTACAGGATCTGACATTATTATTGTTGGAAGAGGACTATTTGCAAAGGGAAG
GGATGCTAAGGTAGAGGGTGAACGTTACAGAAAAGCAGGCTGGGAAGCATATTTGAGAAGATGCGGCCAG
CAAAACCGTCTCTAATCAGTACTGACAATAAAAAGATTCTTGTTTTCAAGAACTTGTCATTTGTATAGTT
TTTTTATATTGTAGTTGTTCTATTTTAATCAAATGTTAGCGTGATTTATATTTTTTTTCGCCTCGACATC
ATCTGCCCAGATGCGAAGTTAAGTGCGCAGAAAGTAATATCATGCGTCAATCGTATGTGAATGCTGGTCG
CTATACTGCTGTCGATTCGATACTAACGCCGCCATCCAGTGTCGAAAACGAGCTCTCGAGAACCCTTAAT
CAAAAAGGATCTTCACCTAGATCCTTTTAAATTAAAAATGAAGTTTTAAATCAATCTAAAGTATATATGA
GTAAACTTGGTCTGACAGTTACCAATGCTTAATCAGTGAGGCACCTATCTCAGCGATCTGTCTATTTCGT
TCATCCATAGTTGCCTGACTCCCCGTCGTGTAGATAACTACGATACGGGAGGGCTTACCATCTGGCCCCA
GTGCTGCAATGATACCGCGGGACCCACGCTCACCGGCTCCAGATTTATCAGCAATAAACCAGCCAGCCGG
AAGGGCCGAGCGCAGAAGTGGTCCTGCAACTTTATCCGCCTCCATCCAGTCTATTAATTGTTGCCGGGAA
GCTAGAGTAAGTAGTTCGCCAGTTAATAGTTTGCGCAACGTTGTTGCCATTGCTACAGGCATCGTGGTGT
CACGCTCGTCGTTTGGTATGGCTTCATTCAGCTCCGGTTCCCAACGATCAAGGCGAGTTACATGATCCCC
CATGTTGTGCAAAAAAGCGGTTAGCTCCTTCGGTCCTCCGATCGTTGTCAGAAGTAAGTTGGCCGCAGTG
TTATCACTCATGGTTATGGCAGCACTGCATAATTCTCTTACTGTCATGCCATCCGTAAGATGCTTTTCTG
TGACTGGTGAGTACTCAACCAAGTCATTCTGAGAATAGTGTATGCGGCGACCGAGTTGCTCTTGCCCGGC
GTCAATACGGGATAATACCGCGCCACATAGCAGAACTTTAAAAGTGCTCATCATTGGAAAACGTTCTTCG
GGGCGAAAACTCTCAAGGATCTTACCGCTGTTGAGATCCAGTTCGATGTAACCCACTCGTGCACCCAACT
GATCTTCAGCATCTTTTACTTTCACCAGCGTTTCTGGGTGAGCAAAAACAGGAAGGCAAAATGCCGCAAA
AAAGGGAATAAGGGCGACACGGAAATGTTGAATACTCATACTCTTCCTTTTTCAATATTATTGAAGCATT
TATCAGGGTTATTGTCTCATGAGCGGATACATATTTGAATGTATTTAGAAAAATAAACAAATAGGGGTTC
GTCGACAGTCGAACAAGAAGCAGGCAAAGTTTAGAGCACTGCCCCTCCGCACTCAAAAAAGAAAAAACTA
GGAGGAAAATAAAATTCTCAACCACACAAACACATAAACACATACAAATACAAATACAAGCTTATTTACT
TGACATCGCGCGATCTTCCACTATTCAGCGCCGTCCGCCCTCTCTCGTGTTTTTTGTTTACGCGACAACT
ATGCGAAATCCGGAGCAACGGGCAACCGTTTGGGGAAAGACCACACCCACGCGCGATCGCCATGGCAACG
AGGTCGCACACGCCCCACACCCAGACCTCCCTGCGAGCGGGCATGGGTACAATGTCCCCGTTGCCACAGA
CACCACTTCGTAGCACAGCGCAGAGCGTAGCGTGTTGTTGCTGCTGACAAAAGAAAATTTTTCTTAGCAA
AGCAAAGGAGGGGAAGCACGGGCAGATAGCACCGTACCATACCCTTGGAAACTCGAAATGAACGAAGCAG
GAAATGAGAGAATGAGAGTTTTGTAGGTATATATAGCGGTAGTGTTTGCGCGTTACCATCATCTTCTGGA
TCTATCTATTGTTCTTTTCCTCATCACTTTCCCCTTTTTCGCTCTTCTTCTTGTCTTTTATTTCTTTCTT
TTTTTTAATTGTTCCCTCGATTGGCTATCTACCAAAGAATCCAAACTTAATACACGTATTTATTTGTCCA
ATTACCATGGATAAGAAATACTCAATAGGCTTAGATATCGGCACAAATAGCGTCGGATGGGCGGTGATCA
CTGATGAATATAAGGTTCCGTCTAAAAAGTTCAAGGTTCTGGGAAATACAGACCGCCACAGTATCAAAAA
AAATCTTATAGGGGCTCTTTTATTTGACAGTGGAGAGACAGCGGAAGCGACTCGACTCAAACGGACAGCT
CGTAGAAGGTATACACGTCGGAAGAATCGTATTTGTTATCTACAGGAGATTTTTTCAAATGAGATGGCGA
AAGTAGATGATAGTTTCTTTCATCGACTTGAAGAGTCTTTTTTGGTGGAAGAAGACAAGAAGCATGAACG
TCATCCTATTTTTGGAAATATAGTAGATGAAGTTGCTTATCATGAGAAATATCCAACTATCTATCATCTG
CGAAAAAAATTGGTAGATTCTACTGATAAAGCGGATTTGCGCTTAATCTATTTGGCCTTAGCGCATATGA
TTAAGTTTCGTGGTCATTTTTTGATTGAGGGAGATTTAAATCCTGATAATAGTGATGTGGACAAACTATT
TATCCAGTTGGTACAAACCTACAATCAATTATTTGAAGAAAACCCTATTAACGCAAGTGGAGTAGATGCT
AAAGCGATTCTTTCTGCACGATTGAGTAAATCAAGACGATTAGAAAATCTCATTGCTCAGCTCCCCGGTG
AGAAGAAAAATGGCTTATTTGGGAATCTCATTGCTTTGTCATTGGGTTTGACCCCTAATTTTAAATCAAA
TTTTGATTTGGCAGAAGATGCTAAATTACAGCTTTCAAAAGATACTTACGATGATGATTTAGATAATTTA
TTGGCGCAAATTGGAGATCAATATGCTGATTTGTTTTTGGCAGCTAAGAATTTATCAGATGCTATTTTAC
TTTCAGATATCCTAAGAGTAAATACTGAAATAACTAAGGCTCCCCTATCAGCTTCAATGATTAAACGCTA
CGATGAACATCATCAAGACTTGACTCTTTTAAAAGCTTTAGTTCGACAACAACTTCCAGAAAAGTATAAA
GAAATCTTTTTTGATCAATCAAAAAACGGATATGCAGGTTATATTGATGGGGGAGCTAGCCAAGAAGAAT
TTTATAAATTTATCAAACCAATTTTAGAAAAAATGGATGGTACTGAGGAATTATTGGTGAAACTAAATCG
TGAAGATTTGCTGCGCAAGCAACGGACCTTTGACAACGGCTCTATTCCCCATCAAATTCACTTGGGTGAG
CTGCATGCTATTTTGAGAAGACAAGAAGACTTTTATCCATTTTTAAAAGACAATCGTGAGAAGATTGAAA
AAATCTTGACTTTTCGAATTCCTTATTATGTTGGTCCATTGGCGCGTGGCAATAGTCGTTTTGCATGGAT
GACTCGGAAGTCTGAAGAAACAATTACCCCATGGAATTTTGAAGAAGTTGTCGATAAAGGTGCTTCAGCT
CAATCATTTATTGAACGCATGACAAACTTTGATAAAAATCTTCCAAATGAAAAAGTACTACCAAAACATA
GTTTGCTTTATGAGTATTTTACGGTTTATAACGAATTGACAAAGGTCAAATATGTTACTGAAGGAATGCG
AAAACCAGCATTTCTTTCAGGTGAACAGAAGAAAGCCATTGTTGATTTACTCTTCAAAACAAATCGAAAA
GTAACCGTTAAGCAATTAAAAGAAGATTATTTCAAAAAAATAGAATGTTTTGATAGTGTTGAAATTTCAG
GAGTTGAAGATAGATTTAATGCTTCATTAGGTACCTACCATGATTTGCTAAAAATTATTAAAGATAAAGA
TTTTTTGGATAATGAAGAAAATGAAGATATCTTAGAGGATATTGTTTTAACATTGACCTTATTTGAAGAT
AGGGAGATGATTGAGGAAAGACTTAAAACATATGCTCACCTCTTTGATGATAAGGTGATGAAACAGCTTA
AACGTCGCCGTTATACTGGTTGGGGACGTTTGTCTCGAAAATTGATTAATGGTATTAGGGATAAGCAATC
TGGCAAAACAATATTAGATTTTTTGAAATCAGATGGTTTTGCCAATCGCAATTTTATGCAGCTGATCCAT
GATGATAGTTTGACATTTAAAGAAGACATTCAAAAAGCACAAGTGTCTGGACAAGGCGATAGTTTACATG
AACATATTGCAAATTTAGCTGGTAGCCCTGCTATTAAAAAAGGTATTTTACAGACTGTAAAAGTTGTTGA
TGAATTGGTCAAAGTAATGGGGCGGCATAAGCCAGAAAATATCGTTATTGAAATGGCACGTGAAAATCAG
ACAACTCAAAAGGGCCAGAAAAATTCGCGAGAGCGTATGAAACGAATCGAAGAAGGTATCAAAGAATTAG
GAAGTCAGATTCTTAAAGAGCATCCTGTTGAAAATACTCAATTGCAAAATGAAAAGCTCTATCTCTATTA
TCTCCAAAATGGAAGAGACATGTATGTGGACCAAGAATTAGATATTAATCGTTTAAGTGATTATGATGTC
GATCACATTGTTCCACAAAGTTTCCTTAAAGACGATTCAATAGACAATAAGGTCTTAACGCGTTCTGATA
AAAATCGTGGTAAATCGGATAACGTTCCAAGTGAAGAAGTAGTCAAAAAGATGAAAAACTATTGGAGACA
ACTTCTAAACGCCAAGTTAATCACTCAACGTAAGTTTGATAATTTAACGAAAGCTGAACGTGGAGGTTTG
AGTGAACTTGATAAAGCTGGTTTTATCAAACGCCAATTGGTTGAAACTCGCCAAATCACTAAGCATGTGG
CACAAATTTTGGATAGTCGCATGAATACTAAATACGATGAAAATGATAAACTTATTCGAGAGGTTAAAGT
GATTACCTTAAAATCTAAATTAGTTTCTGACTTCCGAAAAGATTTCCAATTCTATAAAGTACGTGAGATT
AACAATTACCATCATGCCCATGATGCGTATCTAAATGCCGTCGTTGGAACTGCTTTGATTAAGAAATATC
CAAAACTTGAATCGGAGTTTGTCTATGGTGATTATAAAGTTTATGATGTTCGTAAAATGATTGCTAAGTC
TGAGCAAGAAATAGGCAAAGCAACCGCAAAATATTTCTTTTACTCTAATATCATGAACTTCTTCAAAACA
GAAATTACACTTGCAAATGGAGAGATTCGCAAACGCCCTCTAATCGAAACTAATGGGGAAACTGGAGAAA
TTGTCTGGGATAAAGGGCGAGATTTTGCCACAGTGCGCAAAGTATTGTCCATGCCCCAAGTCAATATTGT
CAAGAAAACAGAAGTACAGACAGGCGGATTCTCCAAGGAGTCAATTTTACCAAAAAGAAATTCGGACAAG
CTTATTGCTCGTAAAAAAGACTGGGATCCAAAAAAATATGGTGGTTTTGATAGTCCAACGGTAGCTTATT
CAGTCCTAGTGGTTGCTAAGGTGGAAAAAGGGAAATCGAAGAAGTTAAAATCCGTTAAAGAGTTACTAGG
GATCACAATTATGGAAAGAAGTTCCTTTGAAAAAAATCCGATTGACTTTTTAGAAGCTAAAGGATATAAG
GAAGTTAAAAAAGACTTAATCATTAAACTACCTAAATATAGTCTTTTTGAGTTAGAAAACGGTCGTAAAC
GGATGCTGGCTAGTGCCGGAGAATTACAAAAAGGAAATGAGCTGGCTCTGCCAAGCAAATATGTGAATTT
TTTATATTTAGCTAGTCATTATGAAAAGTTGAAGGGTAGTCCAGAAGATAACGAACAAAAACAATTGTTT
GTGGAGCAGCATAAGCATTATTTAGATGAGATTATTGAGCAAATCAGTGAATTTTCTAAGCGTGTTATTT
TAGCAGATGCCAATTTAGATAAAGTTCTTAGTGCATATAACAAACATAGAGACAAACCAATACGTGAACA
AGCAGAAAATATTATTCATTTATTTACGTTGACGAATCTTGGAGCTCCCGCTGCTTTTAAATATTTTGAT
ACAACAATTGATCGTAAACGATATACGTCTACAAAAGAAGTTTTAGATGCCACTCTTATCCATCAATCCA
TCACTGGTCTTTATGAAACACGCATTGATTTGAGTCAGCTAGGAGGTGACGGTGGAGGGCCAAAAAAGAA
AAGAAAAGTTGAAGATGCTTCTGCTCATCATCACCATCACCATCACCATTAAATCCGCTCTAACCGAAAA
GGAAGGAGTTAGACAACCTGAAGTCTAGGTCCCTATTTATTTTTTTATAGTTATGTTAGTATTAAGAACG
TTATTTATATTTCAAATTTTTCTTTTTTTT
Features (pLannotate 1.2.2; 15 found; start..end, strand, type, name):
    129..717     -  rep_origin     ori: high-copy-number ColE1/pMB1/pBR322/pUC origin of replication
   1241..1329    +  ncRNA          tRNA: Accession: RF00005 - tRNA
   1574..2287    +  CDS            superfolder GFP: GFP variant that folds robustly even when fused to poorly folded proteins (Pédelacq et al., 2006)
   2299..2370    +  terminator     rrnB T1 terminator: transcription terminator T1 from the E. coli rrnB gene
   2386..2413    +  terminator     T7Te terminator: phage T7 early transcription terminator
   2427..2502    +  misc_RNA       gRNA scaffold: guide RNA scaffold for the Streptococcus pyogenes CRISPR/Cas9 system
   2636..2978    +  promoter       TEF promoter: Ashbya gossypii TEF promoter
   2988..3786    +  CDS            URA3 (fragment): orotidine-5'-phosphate decarboxylase, required for uracil biosynthesis; S. cerevisiae URA3; yeast auxotrophic marker, counterselectable with 5-fluoroorotic acid (5-FOA)
   3801..3998    +  terminator     TEF terminator: Ashbya gossypii TEF terminator
   4149..5009    -  CDS            AmpR: β-lactamase; bla; confers resistance to ampicillin, carbenicillin, and related antibiotics
   5010..5101    -  promoter       AmpR promoter: bla
   5249..5662    -  CDS            YJC7_YEAST: Protein predicted: Swiss-Prot protein existence level 4. From Saccharomyces cerevisiae (strain ATCC 204508 / S288c) (Baker's yeast).
   5817..9920    +  CDS            cas9: CAS9_STRP1 - Also known as csn1 From Streptococcus pyogenes serotype M1.
   9969..9989    +  CDS            7xHis: 6xHis affinity tag
   9993..72      +  terminator     CYC1 terminator (across the origin): S. cerevisiae CYC1; transcription terminator for CYC1
