[The description below was written by a language model from this plasmid's Addgene catalogue record and pLannotate feature annotations shown in this document.]
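Description:
pMTKM07 is a roughly 10.1 kb empty-backbone yeast CRISPR vector derived from pBBK09, in which the original yeast replication origin was replaced with an optimised pan-yeast autonomously replicating sequence (panARS). This should allow episomal maintenance across diverse yeast species, and the associated work concerns Kluyveromyces marxianus. The panARS itself was not picked up by the automated annotation. In E. coli the plasmid replicates from a high-copy ColE1/pUC-type origin and is selected with ampicillin through the bla gene and its native promoter. In yeast, selection relies on a URA3 marker placed between the Ashbya gossypii TEF promoter and terminator. It complements uracil auxotrophy and is counterselectable with 5-FOA, which in principle allows the plasmid to be cured after editing.

The payload combines Streptococcus pyogenes Cas9 with a guide RNA entry cassette. The Cas9 coding sequence is followed by a short polyhistidine tag and the S. cerevisiae CYC1 terminator. The promoter driving Cas9 is not named in the record, though an annotated match to a predicted S. cerevisiae ORF immediately upstream may simply reflect a yeast promoter fragment. The guide cassette starts with a tRNA element, apparently the tyrosine tRNA implied by "Tyr" in the name; such tRNAs commonly provide Pol III transcription and are cleaved away to release the mature guide. Between the tRNA and the SpCas9 gRNA scaffold sits a superfolder GFP dropout cassette with bacterial rrnB T1 and T7Te terminators. BsaI Golden Gate cloning replaces this cassette with a spacer, so correct clones appear as non-fluorescent E. coli colonies. The result is a single-plasmid Cas9 and guide system for genome editing in yeast.
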