Addgene plasmid #233479: pMTKM07
Purpose: (Empty Backbone) SpCAS9-Tyr-[gRNA: BsaI GFP dropout] with pan(OPT)ARS replication origin and URA selection.
Depositing lab: Vincent Martin. Depositing organization: Concordia University. Publication: Sequencing of a Dairy Isolate Unlocks Kluyveromyces marxianus as a Host for Lactose Valorization. Thornbury M, Knoops A, Summerby-Murray I, Dhaliwal J, Johnson S, Utomo JC, Joshi J, Narcross L, Remondetto G, Pouliot M, Whiteway M, Martin VJJ. ACS Synth Biol. 2025 Jul 8. doi: 10.1021/acssynbio.5c00096. PubMed 40629255.
Backbone
  Vector backbone: pBBK09
  Backbone manufacturer: Vincent Martin, Addgene plasmid #178993
  Vector type: Yeast Expression, CRISPR, Synthetic Biology
  Selectable markers: URA3
Growth in bacteria
  Bacterial resistance: Ampicillin, 100 μg/mL
  Growth temperature: 37°C
  Growth strain: DH5alpha
  Copy number: High Copy
Gene/Insert
  Gene/Insert name: None
Terms and licenses: Academic/Nonprofit Terms; Industry Terms: Not Available to Industry
Depositor comments: The origin of replication from the original backbone was replaced with a pan-yeast autonomously replicating sequence (ARS) from PMID: 24205893. Please visit https://doi.org/10.1101/2025.02.03.636257 for bioRxiv preprint.
How to cite: pMTKM07 was a gift from Vincent Martin (Addgene plasmid # 233479 ; http://n2t.net/addgene:233479 ; RRID:Addgene_233479)
